Addgene plasmid #147289: pnEA-NpG-DmNot10_1-406_Q
Purpose: Bacterial Expression of DmNot10_1-406
Depositing lab: Elisa Izaurralde. Depositing organization: Max Planck Institute for Developmental Biology.
Backbone
  Vector backbone: Unknown
  Vector type: Bacterial Expression
Growth in bacteria
  Bacterial resistance: Ampicillin, 100 μg/mL
  Growth temperature: 37°C
  Growth strain: DH5alpha
  Copy number: Low Copy
Gene/Insert
  Gene/Insert name: DmNot10_1-406
  Species: D. melanogaster (fly)
  Entrez Gene: Not10 (a.k.a. Dmel_CG18616, CG18616, Dmel\CG18616, NOT10, dNot10)
  Cloning method: Unknown
Terms and licenses: Academic/Nonprofit Terms; Industry Terms: Not Available to Industry
Depositor comments: ORF extracted fromNCBI:NM_141958.3. Plasmids from this collection were made available to the research community and donated after the lab closed. Please note that the sequence provided by the depositing laboratory may be theoretical/predicted or based on Sanger sequencing results. There may be discrepancies between sequencing results obtained by Addgene and the depositor sequence. If an Addgene verified sequence is not available, please contact before placing your order to request that our lab fully sequence the plasmid.
How to cite: pnEA-NpG-DmNot10_1-406_Q was a gift from Elisa Izaurralde (Addgene plasmid # 147289 ; http://n2t.net/addgene:147289 ; RRID:Addgene_147289)
