[The description below was written by a language model from this plasmid's Addgene catalogue record and pLannotate feature annotations shown in this document.]
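Description:
pnEA-NpG-DmNot10_1-406_Q is a 7.6 kb bacterial expression plasmid for producing an N-terminal fragment (residues 1–406) of Drosophila melanogaster Not10 in E. coli. Not10 is a component of the CCR4-NOT deadenylase complex. The catalogue lists the backbone as unknown, but the annotated features show a pBR322-derived, pET-style architecture. It has a ColE1/pMB1-type origin together with the bom mobility region and the rop gene. Rop keeps copy number low, which matches the record's "low copy" designation. Selection is by ampicillin through the bla gene and its own promoter. Several fragments of the tetracycline resistance gene and the tet promoter remain as non-functional remnants of the parental pBR322 sequence.

The expression cassette is driven by a T7 promoter followed directly by a lac operator and the strong T7 gene 10 ribosome binding site. A plasmid-borne lacI gene supplies the repressor. Transcription therefore requires a host that provides T7 RNA polymerase and is induced with IPTG or lactose. The coding region begins with Schistosoma japonicum glutathione S-transferase, followed after a short linker by the Not10 fragment, giving an N-terminally GST-tagged fusion suited to glutathione affinity purification or pull-down assays. The record does not state whether the linker contains a protease cleavage site. A short match to a T7 gene 10B-derived sequence lies just downstream of the insert, and it is likely vector sequence preceding the T7 terminator rather than a deliberate tag. The depositor notes that the ORF came from an NCBI reference transcript and that the supplied sequence may be theoretical. The stated purpose is simply bacterial expression of this Not10 fragment.
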