Features (pLannotate 1.2.2; 20 found; start..end, strand, type, name):
    104..208     +  promoter       AmpR promoter: bla
    209..1069    +  CDS            AmpR: β-lactamase; bla; confers resistance to ampicillin, carbenicillin, and related antibiotics
   1240..1828    +  rep_origin     ori: high-copy-number ColE1/pMB1/pBR322/pUC origin of replication
   2014..2156    -  misc_feature   bom: basis of mobility region from pBR322
   2258..2449    -  CDS            rop: Rop protein, which maintains plasmids at low copy number; rop
   2466..2846    +  CDS            YPB1_ECOLX: Protein predicted: Swiss-Prot protein existence level 4. From Escherichia coli.
   3088..3712    -  CDS            TcR (fragment): tetracycline efflux protein; tet; confers resistance to tetracycline
   3727..3748    -  protein_bind   CAP binding site: CAP binding activates transcription in the presence of cAMP. E. coli catabolite activator protein
   3761..4843    -  CDS            lacI: lac repressor; lacI; The lac repressor binds to the lac operator to inhibit transcription in E. coli. This inhibition can be relieved by adding lactose or isopropyl-β-D-thiogalactopyranoside (IPTG).
   4844..4921    -  promoter       lacI promoter: lacI
   4929..5208    -  CDS            TcR (fragment): tetracycline efflux protein; tet; confers resistance to tetracycline
   5230..5248    +  promoter       T7 promoter: promoter for bacteriophage T7 RNA polymerase
   5249..5273    +  protein_bind   lac operator: The lac repressor binds to the lac operator to inhibit transcription in E. coli. This inhibition can be relieved by adding lactose or isopropyl-β-D-thiogalactopyranoside (IPTG). lac repressor encoded by lacI
   5288..5310    +  RBS            RBS: efficient ribosome binding site from bacteriophage T7 gene 10 (Olins and Rangwala, 1989)
   5321..5971    +  CDS            GST: glutathione S-transferase from Schistosoma japonicum
   6028..7245    +  CDS            Not10 (fragment): CNO10_DROME - Experimental evidence at protein level: Swiss-Prot protein existence level 1. Component of the CCR4-NOT complex which is one of the major cellular mRNA deadenylases and is linked to various cellular processes including bulk mRNA degradation, miRNA-mediated repression, translational repression during translational initiation and general transcription regulation. Additional complex functions may be a consequence of its influence on mRNA expression. Is not required for association of CNOT7 to the CCR4-NOT complex (By similarity). From Drosophila melanogaster (Fruit fly).
   7286..7335    +  CDS            SET1 (fragment): solubility-enhancement tag derived from T7 phage gene 10B
   7343..7390    +  terminator     T7 terminator: transcription terminator for bacteriophage T7 RNA polymerase
   7413..7517    -  CDS            TcR (fragment): tetracycline efflux protein; tet; confers resistance to tetracycline
   7565..7593    -  promoter       tet promoter: E. coli promoter for tetracycline efflux protein gene
>Addgene plasmid #147289 | pnEA-NpG-DmNot10_1-406_Q | depositor full sequence | sequence record 289736 | Full Sequence
TTCTTGAAGACGAAAGGGCCTCGTGATACGCCTATTTTTATAGGTTAATGTCATGATAATAATGGTTTCT
TAGACGTCAGGTGGCACTTTTCGGGGAAATGTGCGCGGAACCCCTATTTGTTTATTTTTCTAAATACATT
CAAATATGTATCCGCTCATGAGACAATAACCCTGATAAATGCTTCAATAATATTGAAAAAGGAAGAGTAT
GAGTATTCAACATTTCCGTGTCGCCCTTATTCCCTTTTTTGCGGCATTTTGCCTTCCTGTTTTTGCTCAC
CCAGAAACGCTGGTGAAAGTAAAAGATGCTGAAGATCAGTTGGGTGCACGAGTGGGTTACATCGAACTGG
ATCTCAACAGCGGTAAGATCCTTGAGAGTTTTCGCCCCGAAGAACGTTTTCCAATGATGAGCACTTTTAA
AGTTCTGCTATGTGGCGCGGTATTATCCCGTGTTGACGCCGGGCAAGAGCAACTCGGTCGCCGCATACAC
TATTCTCAGAATGACTTGGTTGAGTACTCACCAGTCACAGAAAAGCATCTTACGGATGGCATGACAGTAA
GAGAATTATGCAGTGCTGCCATAACCATGAGTGATAACACTGCGGCCAACTTACTTCTGACAACGATCGG
AGGACCGAAGGAGCTAACCGCTTTTTTGCACAACATGGGGGATCATGTAACTCGCCTTGATCGTTGGGAA
CCGGAGCTGAATGAAGCCATACCAAACGACGAGCGTGACACCACGATGCCTGCAGCAATGGCAACAACGT
TGCGCAAACTATTAACTGGCGAACTACTTACTCTAGCTTCCCGGCAACAATTAATAGACTGGATGGAGGC
GGATAAAGTTGCAGGACCACTTCTGCGCTCGGCCCTTCCGGCTGGCTGGTTTATTGCTGATAAATCTGGA
GCCGGTGAGCGTGGGTCTCGCGGTATCATTGCAGCACTGGGGCCAGATGGTAAGCCCTCCCGTATCGTAG
TTATCTACACGACGGGGAGTCAGGCAACTATGGATGAACGAAATAGACAGATCGCTGAGATAGGTGCCTC
ACTGATTAAGCATTGGTAACTGTCAGACCAAGTTTACTCATATATACTTTAGATTGATTTAAAACTTCAT
TTTTAATTTAAAAGGATCTAGGTGAAGATCCTTTTTGATAATCTCATGACCAAAATCCCTTAACGTGAGT
TTTCGTTCCACTGAGCGTCAGACCCCGTAGAAAAGATCAAAGGATCTTCTTGAGATCCTTTTTTTCTGCG
CGTAATCTGCTGCTTGCAAACAAAAAAACCACCGCTACCAGCGGTGGTTTGTTTGCCGGATCAAGAGCTA
CCAACTCTTTTTCCGAAGGTAACTGGCTTCAGCAGAGCGCAGATACCAAATACTGTCCTTCTAGTGTAGC
CGTAGTTAGGCCACCACTTCAAGAACTCTGTAGCACCGCCTACATACCTCGCTCTGCTAATCCTGTTACC
AGTGGCTGCTGCCAGTGGCGATAAGTCGTGTCTTACCGGGTTGGACTCAAGACGATAGTTACCGGATAAG
GCGCAGCGGTCGGGCTGAACGGGGGGTTCGTGCACACAGCCCAGCTTGGAGCGAACGACCTACACCGAAC
TGAGATACCTACAGCGTGAGCTATGAGAAAGCGCCACGCTTCCCGAAGGGAGAAAGGCGGACAGGTATCC
GGTAAGCGGCAGGGTCGGAACAGGAGAGCGCACGAGGGAGCTTCCAGGGGGAAACGCCTGGTATCTTTAT
AGTCCTGTCGGGTTTCGCCACCTCTGACTTGAGCGTCGATTTTTGTGATGCTCGTCAGGGGGGCGGAGCC
TATGGAAAAACGCCAGCAACGCGGCCTTTTTACGGTTCCTGGCCTTTTGCTGGCCTTTTGCTCACATGTT
CTTTCCTGCGTTATCCCCTGATTCTGTGGATAACCGTATTACCGCCTTTGAGTGAGCTGATACCGCTCGC
CGCAGCCGAACGACCGAGCGCAGCGAGTCAGTGAGCGAGGAAGCGGAAGAGCGCCTGATGCGGTATTTTC
TCCTTACGCATCTGTGCGGTATTTCACACCGCATATATGGTGCACTCTCAGTACAATCTGCTCTGATGCC
GCATAGTTAAGCCAGTATACACTCCGCTATCGCTACGTGACTGGGTCATGGCTGCGCCCCGACACCCGCC
AACACCCGCTGACGCGCCCTGACGGGCTTGTCTGCTCCCGGCATCCGCTTACAGACAAGCTGTGACCGTC
TCCGGGAGCTGCATGTGTCAGAGGTTTTCACCGTCATCACCGAAACGCGCGAGGCAGCTGCGGTAAAGCT
CATCAGCGTGGTCGTGAAGCGATTCACAGATGTCTGCCTGTTCATCCGCGTCCAGCTCGTTGAGTTTCTC
CAGAAGCGTTAATGTCTGGCTTCTGATAAAGCGGGCCATGTTAAGGGCGGTTTTTTCCTGTTTGGTCACT
GATGCCTCCGTGTAAGGGGGATTTCTGTTCATGGGGGTAATGATACCGATGAAACGAGAGAGGATGCTCA
CGATACGGGTTACTGATGATGAACATGCCCGGTTACTGGAACGTTGTGAGGGTAAACAACTGGCGGTATG
GATGCGGCGGGACCAGAGAAAAATCACTCAGGGTCAATGCCAGCGCTTCGTTAATACAGATGTAGGTGTT
CCACAGGGTAGCCAGCAGCATCCTGCGATGCAGATCCGGAACATAATGGTGCAGGGCGCTGACTTCCGCG
TTTCCAGACTTTACGAAACACGGAAACCGAAGACCATTCATGTTGTTGCTCAGGTCGCAGACGTTTTGCA
GCAGCAGTCGCTTCACGTTCGCTCGCGTATCGGTGATTCATTCTGCTAACCAGTAAGGCAACCCCGCCAG
CCTAGCCGGGTCCTCAACGACAGGAGCACGATCATGCGCACCCGTGGCCAGGACCCAACGCTGCCCGAGA
TGCGCCGCGTGCGGCTGCTGGAGATGGCGGACGCGATGGATATGTTCTGCCAAGGGTTGGTTTGCGCATT
CACAGTTCTCCGCAAGAATTGATTGGCTCCAATTCTTGGAGTGGTGAATCCGTTAGCGAGGTGCCGCCGG
CTTCCATTCAGGTCGAGGTGGCCCGGCTCCATGCACCGCGACGCAACGCGGGGAGGCAGACAAGGTATAG
GGCGGCGCCTACAATCCATGCCAACCCGTTCCATGTGCTCGCCGAGGCGGCATAAATCGCCGTGACGATC
AGCGGTCCAGTGATCGAAGTTAGGCTGGTAAGAGCCGCGAGCGATCCTTGAAGCTGTCCCTGATGGTCGT
CATCTACCTGCCTGGACAGCATGGCCTGCAACGCGGGCATCCCGATGCCGCCGGAAGCGAGAAGAATCAT
AATGGGGAAGGCCATCCAGCCTCGCGTCGCGAACGCCAGCAAGACGTAGCCCAGCGCGTCGGCCGCCATG
CCGGCGATAATGGCCTGCTTCTCGCCGAAACGTTTGGTGGCGGGACCAGTGACGAAGGCTTGAGCGAGGG
CGTGCAAGATTCCGAATACCGCAAGCGACAGGCCGATCATCGTCGCGCTCCAGCGAAAGCGGTCCTCGCC
GAAAATGACCCAGAGCGCTGCCGGCACCTGTCCTACGAGTTGCATGATAAAGAAGACAGTCATAAGTGCG
GCGACGATAGTCATGCCCCGCGCCCACCGGAAGGAGCTGACTGGGTTGAAGGCTCTCAAGGGCATCGGTC
GAGATCCCGGTGCCTAATGAGTGAGCTAACTTACATTAATTGCGTTGCGCTCACTGCCCGCTTTCCAGTC
GGGAAACCTGTCGTGCCAGCTGCATTAATGAATCGGCCAACGCGCGGGGAGAGGCGGTTTGCGTATTGGG
CGCCAGGGTGGTTTTTCTTTTCACCAGTGAGACGGGCAACAGCTGATTGCCCTTCACCGCCTGGCCCTGA
GAGAGTTGCAGCAAGCGGTCCACGCTGGTTTGCCCCAGCAGGCGAAAATCCTGTTTGATGGTGGTTAACG
GCGGGATATAACATGAGCTGTCTTCGGTATCGTCGTATCCCACTACCGAGATATCCGCACCAACGCGCAG
CCCGGACTCGGTAATGGCGCGCATTGCGCCCAGCGCCATCTGATCGTTGGCAACCAGCATCGCAGTGGGA
ACGATGCCCTCATTCAGCATTTGCATGGTTTGTTGAAAACCGGACATGGCACTCCAGTCGCCTTCCCGTT
CCGCTATCGGCTGAATTTGATTGCGAGTGAGATATTTATGCCAGCCAGCCAGACGCAGACGCGCCGAGAC
AGAACTTAATGGGCCCGCTAACAGCGCGATTTGCTGGTGACCCAATGCGACCAGATGCTCCACGCCCAGT
CGCGTACCGTCTTCATGGGAGAAAATAATACTGTTGATGGGTGTCTGGTCAGAGACATCAAGAAATAACG
CCGGAACATTAGTGCAGGCAGCTTCCACAGCAATGGCATCCTGGTCATCCAGCGGATAGTTAATGATCAG
CCCACTGACGCGTTGCGCGAGAAGATTGTGCACCGCCGCTTTACAGGCTTCGACGCCGCTTCGTTCTACC
ATCGACACCACCACGCTGGCACCCAGTTGATCGGCGCGAGATTTAATCGCCGCGACAATTTGCGACGGCG
CGTGCAGGGCCAGACTGGAGGTGGCAACGCCAATCAGCAACGACTGTTTGCCCGCCAGTTGTTGTGCCAC
GCGGTTGGGAATGTAATTCAGCTCCGCCATCGCCGCTTCCACTTTTTCCCGCGTTTTCGCAGAAACGTGG
CTGGCCTGGTTCACCACGCGGGAAACGGTCTGATAAGAGACACCGGCATACTCTGCGACATCGTATAACG
TTACTGGTTTCACATTCACCACCCTGAATTGACTCTCTTCCGGGCGCTATCATGCCATACCGCGAAAGGT
TTTGCGCCATTCGATGGTGTCCGGGATCTCGACGCTCTCCCTTATGCGACTCCTGCATTAGGAAGCAGCC
CAGTAGTAGGTTGAGGCCGTTGAGCACCGCCGCCGCAAGGAATGGTGCATGCAAGGAGATGGCGCCCAAC
AGTCCCCCGGCCACGGGGCCTGCCACCATACCCACGCCGAAACAAGCGCTCATGAGCCCGAAGTGGCGAG
CCCGATCTTCCCCATCGGTGATGTCGGCGATATAGGCGCCAGCAACCGCACCTGTGGCGCCGGTGATGCC
GGCCACGATGCGTCCGGCGTAGAGGATCGAGATCTCGATCCCGCGAAATTAATACGACTCACTATAGGGG
AATTGTGAGCGGATAACAATTCCCCACTAGTAATAATTTTGTTTAACTTTAAGAAGGAGATATACCATGG
CCCCTATACTAGGTTATTGGAAAATTAAGGGCCTTGTGCAACCCACTCGACTTCTTTTGGAATATCTTGA
AGAAAAATATGAAGAGCATTTGTATGAGCGCGATGAAGGTGATAAATGGCGAAACAAAAAGTTTGAATTG
GGTTTGGAGTTTCCCAATCTTCCTTATTATATTGATGGTGATGTTAAATTAACACAGTCTATGGCCATCA
TACGTTATATAGCTGACAAGCACAACATGTTGGGTGGTTGTCCAAAAGAGCGTGCAGAGATTTCAATGCT
TGAAGGAGCGGTTTTGGATATTAGATACGGTGTTTCGAGAATTGCATATAGTAAAGACTTTGAAACTCTC
AAAGTTGATTTTCTTAGCAAGCTACCTGAAATGCTGAAAATGTTCGAAGATCGTTTATGTCATAAAACAT
ATTTAAATGGTGATCATGTAACCCATCCTGACTTCATGTTGTATGACGCTCTTGATGTTGTTTTATACAT
GGACCCAATGTGCCTGGATGCGTTCCCAAAATTAGTTTGTTTTAAAAAACGTATTGAAGCTATCCCACAA
ATTGATAAGTACTTGAAATCCAGCAAGTATATAGCATGGCCTTTGCAGGGCTGGCAAGCCACGTTTGGTG
GTGGCGACCATCCGCCAAAATCGGATGGTACCGGCAGCGGCCTGGAAGTTCTGTTCCAGGGGCCCCATAT
GCTCGAGATGGACTCGGCGGAATCCCCCACCAAAACGCAGGCCGGCGAGGACGAGAACTACAGTCTGCTG
TGCCAGGCGCACGAGCAGTTCAACAACTCGGAGTTTGATCGCTGCTTGGAACTGCTCCAGGAGTTGGAGA
CGCGCGGCGAGAGCAGTGGTCCTGTCCTGCGGCACAACCGGGCGGTGGTCAGCTACTACAAAACCGGGTG
CACCCAACACTCCGTCCTGCTGAAAGAACTGGAGGCTCTAACCGCCGATGCAGATGCGCCCGGAGACGTG
TCCAGCGGGCTGAGCCTTAAGCAGGGAGCTGCCGCCGCCACTGTTGCTCGTTACAACCGGGCGGTCATCT
ATTATCACCGCCATATGTTCGGCACGGCACTGGAGAAACTAGCACCACTAGTGGCTCGTCTGGAAGCCCT
GGAGAAGGCAATGGCAGCGCTGGTGGCCACACTACAGCTACAGCTGCTGCTGGCCACCAATCAACTAAAC
CGAGCCGAGGCCTTTCTGGATTACTTGCAGTACAAGCTTAACCTGGTGGCCACAGCGCCTAGCAGCAATG
CGGCCGAAGAGGCAGCTGTTGTCGGCACAGCACCTCCGTCAGCAGCGACGAACAGTTCAGTGGTGGCCTC
ACCAGGAGGAGCAGCTGTGGAGGGAGCTGTGCCCGGTCTGGGCGGTAGTCTGCAGCTCTTGCAGCTAATA
ACGCTCGTGCTTAACCGAAAACCGGTGGTTATTCAGGAAGACGGCACGCCGGAGTACGCTGCTCTGAAGG
CTCAGCAGTACTACATCATGAAGGATTTTCAGATGGCCGCCAAGCAGCTTATGCGAATCAATAACGAGTG
TACACAAGCGGGCACTATAACCCCCCAGCTGAGCACGTGCATTGCCAACAATATGGGAGTGATACACTTA
AGAGTGCGTCACTATGCCATCGCCGCCAAGTTCTTCCAAAATGCGCTCAACTTTGACCAGCAGCTGGCGC
GAAATTTGCGCCAGAGTACGCTGCAAACCATGAGTTCGGCACGGTCCTGCGAGATCCTTTACAACCTCGG
TGTGGCCATGTTGCACCTACGACGCCCCAAGGAGGCGTTTCAGTGCTTTCTGGTTCCCGTTAAGCAATTC
CACAGCAATCCACGTCTTTGGCTGCGCATGGCTGAGGCCTGCATCATGGAGCATGAGGCGAAACTAGTGG
AGGAGGAGCGCCAGTCGCAGTCAGAAACGCCATCATGAGGATCCTAATAGTCTAGAGCTAGCCCTAGGAG
ATCCGGCTGCTAACAAAGCCCGAAAGGAAGCTGAGTTGGCTGCTGCCACCGCTGAGCAATAACTAGCATA
ACCCCTTGGGGCCTCTAAACGGGTCTTGAGGGGTTTTTTGCTGAAAGGAGGAACTATATCCGGATATCCC
GCAAGAGGCCCGGCAGTACCGGCATAACCAAGCCTATGCCTACAGCATCCAGGGTGACGGTGCCGAGGAT
GACGATGAGCGCATTGTTAGATTTCATACACGGTGCCTGACTGCGTTAGCAATTTAACTGTGATAAACTA
CCGCATTAAAGCTTATCGATGATAAGCTGTCAAACATGAGAA
